>Addgene plasmid #41695 | pSKDuet21 | depositor full sequence | sequence record 55938 | pSKDuet21 sequence 4488 bps
TAATACGACTCACTATAGGGGAATTGTGAGCGGATAACAATTCCCCTGTAGAAATAATTTTGTTTAACTT
TAATAAGGAGATATACCATGGGCAGCAGCCATCATCATCATCATCACAGCAGCGGCCTGGTGCCGCGCGG
CAGCCTAGGACAGTACAAACTTATCCTGAACGGTAAAACCCTGAAAGGTGAAACCACCACCGAAGCTGTT
GACGCTGCTACCGCGGAAAAAGTTTTCAAACAGTACGCTAACGACAACGGTGTTGACGGTGAATGGACCT
ACGACGACGCTACCAAAACCTACACCGTAACGGAAGGATCCAAGTGCGTTGACTACGATACAGAAGTCCT
ACTTGGAGATGGGAGAAAGAGGAAGATAGGAGAGATCGTTGAGGAAGCGATAAAGAAAGCAGAAAAAGAG
GGAAAACTTGGAAGGGTTGACGATGGCTTCTACGCTCCAATAAACCTGGAGCTGTACGCTTTAGATGTGA
GAACCCTTAAGGTCAGGAAGGTCAAAGCTGACATAGCGTGGAAGAGAACAACCCCGGAGAAGATGTTGAG
GATTAGAACTAAGAGGGGTAGGGAAATTAGGGTAACCCCAACGCACCCATTCTTCACGTTAGAGGAGGGA
AGGATAAAGACGAAGAAAGCTTATGAGCTAAAGGTTGGGGAGAAGATAGCCACCCCCAGGGAGGAAGCAC
CCGAAGCTGAGATATTTTGGGATGAAGTTGTTGAGATTGAGGAGTACAAGCCCAATAACTCTTGGGTTTA
CGATCTCCAAGTTCCAGAGCACCACAACTTCATAGCGAACGGAATATTCGTGCACAATAGCCAACTCGGT
ACCCAGTACAAACTTATCCTGAACGGTAAAACCCTGAAAGGTGAAACCACCACCGAAGCTGTTGACGCTG
CTACCGCGGAAAAAGTTTTCAAACAGTACGCTAACGACAACGGTGTTGACGGTGAATGGACCTACGACGA
CGCTACCAAAACCTACACCGTAACGGAATAAGCTTGGCTGTTTTGGCGGCTCGAGTCTGGTAAAGAAACC
GCTGCTGCGAAATTTGAACGCCAGCACATGGACTCGTCTACTAGCGCAGCTTAATTAACCTAGGCTGCTG
CCACCGCTGAGCAATAACTAGCATAACCCCTTGGGGCCTCTAAACGGGTCTTGAGGGGTTTTTTGCTGAA
ACCTCAGGCATTTGAGAAGCACACGGTCACACTGCTTCCGGTAGTCAATAAACCGGTAAACCAGCAATAG
ACATAAGCGGCTATTTAACGACCCTGCCCTGAACCGACGACAAGCTGACGACCGGGTCTCCGCAAGTGGC
ACTTTTCGGGGAAATGTGCGCGGAACCCCTATTTGTTTATTTTTCTAAATACATTCAAATATGTATCCGC
TCATGAATTAATTCTTAGAAAAACTCATCGAGCATCAAATGAAACTGCAATTTATTCATATCAGGATTAT
CAATACCATATTTTTGAAAAAGCCGTTTCTGTAATGAAGGAGAAAACTCACCGAGGCAGTTCCATAGGAT
GGCAAGATCCTGGTATCGGTCTGCGATTCCGACTCGTCCAACATCAATACAACCTATTAATTTCCCCTCG
TCAAAAATAAGGTTATCAAGTGAGAAATCACCATGAGTGACGACTGAATCCGGTGAGAATGGCAAAAGTT
TATGCATTTCTTTCCAGACTTGTTCAACAGGCCAGCCATTACGCTCGTCATCAAAATCACTCGCATCAAC
CAAACCGTTATTCATTCGTGATTGCGCCTGAGCGAGACGAAATACGCGGTCGCTGTTAAAAGGACAATTA
CAAACAGGAATCGAATGCAACCGGCGCAGGAACACTGCCAGCGCATCAACAATATTTTCACCTGAATCAG
GATATTCTTCTAATACCTGGAATGCTGTTTTCCCGGGGATCGCAGTGGTGAGTAACCATGCATCATCAGG
AGTACGGATAAAATGCTTGATGGTCGGAAGAGGCATAAATTCCGTCAGCCAGTTTAGTCTGACCATCTCA
TCTGTAACATCATTGGCAACGCTACCTTTGCCATGTTTCAGAAACAACTCTGGCGCATCGGGCTTCCCAT
ACAATCGATAGATTGTCGCACCTGATTGCCCGACATTATCGCGAGCCCATTTATACCCATATAAATCAGC
ATCCATGTTGGAATTTAATCGCGGCCTAGAGCAAGACGTTTCCCGTTGAATATGGCTCATACTCTTCCTT
TTTCAATATTATTGAAGCATTTATCAGGGTTATTGTCTCATGAGCGGATACATATTTGAATGTATTTAGA
AAAATAAACAAATAGGCATGCAGCGCTCTTCCGCTTCCTCGCTCACTGACTCGCTACGCTCGGTCGTTCG
ACTGCGGCGAGCGGTGTCAGCTCACTCAAAAGCGGTAATACGGTTATCCACAGAATCAGGGGATAAAGCC
GGAAAGAACATGTGAGCAAAAAGCAAAGCACCGGAAGAAGCCAACGCCGCAGGCGTTTTTCCATAGGCTC
CGCCCCCCTGACGAGCATCACAAAAATCGACGCTCAAGCCAGAGGTGGCGAAACCCGACAGGACTATAAA
GATACCAGGCGTTTCCCCCTGGAAGCTCCCTCGTGCGCTCTCCTGTTCCGACCCTGCCGCTTACCGGATA
CCTGTCCGCCTTTCTCCCTTCGGGAAGCGTGGCGCTTTCTCATAGCTCACGCTGTTGGTATCTCAGTTCG
GTGTAGGTCGTTCGCTCCAAGCTGGGCTGTGTGCACGAACCCCCCGTTCAGCCCGACCGCTGCGCCTTAT
CCGGTAACTATCGTCTTGAGTCCAACCCGGTAAGACACGACTTATCGCCACTGGCAGCAGCCATTGGTAA
CTGATTTAGAGGACTTTGTCTTGAAGTTATGCACCTGTTAAGGCTAAACTGAAAGAACAGATTTTGGTGA
GTGCGGTCCTCCAACCCACTTACCTTGGTTCAAAGAGTTGGTAGCTCAGCGAACCTTGAGAAAACCACCG
TTGGTAGCGGTGGTTTTTCTTTATTTATGAGATGATGAATCAATCGGTCTATCAAGTCAACGAACAGCTA
TTCCGTTACTCTAGATTTCAGTGCAATTTATCTCTTCAAATGTAGCACCTGAAGTCAGCCCCATACGATA
TAAGTTGTAATTCTCATGTTAGTCATGCCCCGCGCCCACCGGAAGGAGCTGACTGGGTTGAAGGCTCTCA
AGGGCATCGGTCGAGATCCCGGTGCCTAATGAGTGAGCTAACTTACATTAATTGCGTTGCGCTCACTGCC
CGCTTTCCAGTCGGGAAACCTGTCGTGCCAGCTGCATTAATGAATCGGCCAACGCGCGGGGAGAGGCGGT
TTGCGTATTGGGCGCCAGGGTGGTTTTTCTTTTCACCAGTGAGACGGGCAACAGCTGATTGCCCTTCACC
GCCTGGCCCTGAGAGAGTTGCAGCAAGCGGTCCACGCTGGTTTGCCCCAGCAGGCGAAAATCCTGTTTGA
TGGTGGTTAACGGCGGGATATAACATGAGCTGTCTTCGGTATCGTCGTATCCCACTACCGAGATGTCCGC
ACCAACGCGCAGCCCGGACTCGGTAATGGCGCGCATTGCGCCCAGCGCCATCTGATCGTTGGCAACCAGC
ATCGCAGTGGGAACGATGCCCTCATTCAGCATTTGCATGGTTTGTTGAAAACCGGACATGGCACTCCAGT
CGCCTTCCCGTTCCGCTATCGGCTGAATTTGATTGCGAGTGAGATATTTATGCCAGCCAGCCAGACGCAG
ACGCGCCGAGACAGAACTTAATGGGCCCGCTAACAGCGCGATTTGCTGGTGACCCAATGCGACCAGATGC
TCCACGCCCAGTCGCGTACCGTCTTCATGGGAGAAAATAATACTGTTGATGGGTGTCTGGTCAGAGACAT
CAAGAAATAACGCCGGAACATTAGTGCAGGCAGCTTCCACAGCAATGGCATCCTGGTCATCCAGCGGATA
GTTAATGATCAGCCCACTGACGCGTTGCGCGAGAAGATTGTGCACCGCCGCTTTACAGGCTTCGACGCCG
CTTCGTTCTACCATCGACACCACCACGCTGGCACCCAGTTGATCGGCGCGAGATTTAATCGCCGCGACAA
TTTGCGACGGCGCGTGCAGGGCCAGACTGGAGGTGGCAACGCCAATCAGCAACGACTGTTTGCCCGCCAG
TTGTTGTGCCACGCGGTTGGGAATGTAATTCAGCTCCGCCATCGCCGCTTCCACTTTTTCCCGCGTTTTC
GCAGAAACGTGGCTGGCCTGGTTCACCACGCGGGAAACGGTCTGATAAGAGACACCGGCATACTCTGCGA
CATCGTATAACGTTACTGGTTTCACATTCACCACCCTGAATTGACTCTCTTCCGGGCGCTATCATGCCAT
ACCGCGAAAGGTTTTGCGCCATTCGATGGTGTCCGGGATCTCGACGCTCTCCCTTATGCGACTCCTGCAT
TAGGAAAT
Features (pLannotate 1.2.2; 19 found; start..end, strand, type, name):
      1..19      +  promoter       T7 promoter: promoter for bacteriophage T7 RNA polymerase
     20..44      +  protein_bind   lac operator: The lac repressor binds to the lac operator to inhibit transcription in E. coli. This inhibition can be relieved by adding lactose or isopropyl-β-D-thiogalactopyranoside (IPTG). lac repressor encoded by lacI
     59..81      +  RBS            RBS: efficient ribosome binding site from bacteriophage T7 gene 10 (Olins and Rangwala, 1989)
    100..116     +  CDS            capTEV™ (fragment): composite tag for in vivo biotinylation, TEV protease cleavage, and 6xHis tagging
    127..144     +  CDS            thrombin site: thrombin recognition and cleavage site
    154..311     +  CDS            GB1 (fragment): B1 domain of Streptococcal protein G effective as a solubilizing fusion partner (Cheng and Patel, 2004)
    847..1004    +  CDS            GB1 (fragment): B1 domain of Streptococcal protein G effective as a solubilizing fusion partner (Cheng and Patel, 2004)
   1042..1083    +  CDS            S-Tag (fragment): affinity and epitope tag derived from pancreatic ribonuclease A
   1113..1130    +  CDS            SET1 (fragment): solubility-enhancement tag derived from T7 phage gene 10B
   1138..1185    +  terminator     T7 terminator: transcription terminator for bacteriophage T7 RNA polymerase
   1349..1406    +  promoter       AmpR promoter (fragment): bla
   1415..2230    -  CDS            KanR: aminoglycoside phosphotransferase; aph(3')-Ia; confers resistance to kanamycin in bacteria or G418 (Geneticin®) in eukaryotes
   2231..2322    -  promoter       AmpR promoter: bla
   2338..3087    -  rep_origin     RSF ori: Plasmids containing the RSF 1030 origin of replication can be propagated in E. coli cells that contain additional plasmids with compatible origins.
   3170..3234    -  CDS            TcR (fragment): tetracycline efflux protein; tet; confers resistance to tetracycline
   3249..3270    -  protein_bind   CAP binding site: CAP binding activates transcription in the presence of cAMP. E. coli catabolite activator protein
   3283..4365    -  CDS            lacI: lac repressor; lacI; The lac repressor binds to the lac operator to inhibit transcription in E. coli. This inhibition can be relieved by adding lactose or isopropyl-β-D-thiogalactopyranoside (IPTG).
   4366..4443    -  promoter       lacI promoter: lacI
   4451..4486    -  CDS            TcR (fragment): tetracycline efflux protein; tet; confers resistance to tetracycline
