[The description below was written by a language model from this plasmid's Addgene catalogue record and pLannotate feature annotations shown in this document.]
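Description:
pSKDuet21 is a 4,488 bp bacterial expression plasmid built on the pRSFDuet-1 backbone, from which the second multiple cloning site has been removed so that a single T7-driven expression unit remains. It replicates in E. coli from the RSF1030 origin, recorded as high copy, which is compatible with plasmids carrying other origin types and so allows co-transformation. Selection is by kanamycin through the aminoglycoside phosphotransferase gene. The plasmid also carries lacI under its own promoter. The encoded repressor binds the lac operator placed immediately downstream of the T7 promoter, keeping expression off until it is induced with IPTG in a host that supplies T7 RNA polymerase.

The payload is the PhoCDC21-1 intein from Pyrococcus horikoshii, cloned between retained BamHI and KpnI sites and flanked on both sides by GB1, the small, highly soluble B1 domain of streptococcal protein G. The feature table shows a T7 gene 10 ribosome binding site, a short His-tag region, a thrombin cleavage site and the first GB1 copy. An unannotated gap follows, which matches the expected position of the intein, and then the second GB1 copy. Vector-derived S-tag sequence and the T7 terminator lie downstream. The short capTEV, SET1, TcR and extra AmpR promoter fragments are most likely partial-match annotation artefacts rather than functional parts.

In this arrangement the two GB1 domains act as foreign exteins. Active cis-splicing would excise the intein and ligate the GB1 units into a smaller His-tagged product that can be distinguished from the unspliced precursor. According to the associated publication title, the construct was used to evaluate and compare the splicing of exogenous inteins with non-native exteins in E. coli.
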