Addgene plasmid #41695: pSKDuet21
Depositing lab: Hideo Iwai. Depositing organization: University of Helsinki, Institute of Biotechnology. Publication: Evaluation and comparison of protein splicing by exogenous inteins with foreign exteins in Escherichia coli. Ellila S, Jurvansuu JM, Iwai H. FEBS Lett. 2011 Oct 10. 10.1016/j.febslet.2011.10.005 PubMed 22001202.
Backbone
  Vector backbone: pRSFDuet-1
  Backbone manufacturer: novagen
  Total vector size (bp): 4488
  Modifications to backbone: removed the second MCS of pRSFDuet-1
  Vector type: Bacterial Expression
Growth in bacteria
  Bacterial resistance: Kanamycin, 50 μg/mL
  Growth temperature: 37°C
  Growth strain: DH5alpha
  Copy number: High Copy
Gene/Insert
  Gene/Insert name: PhoCDC21-1 intein
  Species: Pyrococcus horikoshii
  Insert size (bp): 922
  Promoter: T7
  Tag / fusion protein: GB1 (N terminal on insert); GB1 (C terminal on insert); His-tag (N terminal on insert)
  Cloning method: Restriction Enzyme; 5′ cloning site BamHI (not destroyed); 3′ cloning site KpnI (not destroyed)
  Sequencing primers: 5′ T7; 3′ T7term
Terms and licenses: Academic/Nonprofit Terms; Industry Terms: Not Available to Industry
How to cite: pSKDuet21 was a gift from Hideo Iwai (Addgene plasmid # 41695 ; http://n2t.net/addgene:41695 ; RRID:Addgene_41695)
