>Addgene plasmid #41695 | pSKDuet21 | addgene partial sequence | sequence record 56900 | T7 5'-TAATACGACTCACTATAGGG-3'
AATATTTTGTTTAACTTTAATAAGGAGATATACCATGGGCAGCAGCCATCATCATCATCATCACAGCAGC
GGCCTGGTGCCGCGCGGCAGCCTAGGACAGTACAAACTTATCCTGAACGGTAAAACCCTGAAAGGTGAAA
CCACCACCGAAGCTGTTGACGCTGCTACCGCGGAAAAAGTTTTCAAACAGTACGCTAACGACAACGGTGT
TGACGGTGAATGGACCTACGACGACGCTACCAAAACCTACACCGTAACGGAAGGATCCAAGTGCGTTGAC
TACGATACAGAAGTCCTACTTGGAGATGGGAGAAAGAGGAAGATAGGAGAGATCGTTGAGGAAGCGATAA
AGAAAGCAGAAAAAGAGGGAAAACTTGGAAGGGTTGACGATGGCTTCTACGCTCCAATAAACCTGGAGCT
GTACGCTTTAGATGTGAGAACCCTTAAGGTCAGGAAGGTCAAAGCTGACATAGCGTGGAAGAGAACAACC
CCGGAGAAGATGTTGAGGATTAGAACTAAGAGGGGTAGGGAAATTAGGGTAACCCCAACGCACCCATTCT
TCACGTTAGAGGAGGGAAGGATAAAGACGAAGAAAGCTTATGAGCTAAAGGTTGGGGAGAAGATAGCCAC
CCCCAGGGAGGAAGCACCCGAAGCTGAGATATTTTGGGATGAAGTTGTTGAGATTGAGGAGTACAAGCCC
AATAACTCTTGGGTTTACGATCTCCAAGTTCCAGAGCACCACAACTTCATAGCGAACGGAATATTCGTGC
ACAATAGCCAACTCGGTACCCAGTACAAACTTATCCTGAACGGTAAAACCCTGAAAGGTGAAACCACCAC
CGAAGCTGTTGACGCTGCTAC
