>Addgene plasmid #41695 | pSKDuet21 | addgene partial sequence | sequence record 56901 | T7term 5'-GCTAGTTATTGCTCAGCGG-3'
GACGAGTCCATGTGCTGGCGTTCAAATTTCGCAGCAGCGGTTTCTTTACCAGACTCGAGCCGCCAAAACA
GCCAAGCTTATTCCGTTACGGTGTAGGTTTTGGTAGCGTCGTCGTAGGTCCATTCACCGTCAACACCGTT
GTCGTTAGCGTACTGTTTGAAAACTTTTTCCGCGGTAGCAGCGTCAACAGCTTCGGTGGTGGTTTCACCT
TTCAGGGTTTTACCGTTCAGGATAAGTTTGTACTGGGTACCGAGTTGGCTATTGTGCACGAATATTCCGT
TCGCTATGAAGTTGTGGTGCTCTGGAACTTGGAGATCGTAAACCCAAGAGTTATTGGGCTTGTACTCCTC
AATCTCAACAACTTCATCCCAAAATATCTCAGCTTCGGGTGCTTCCTCCCTGGGGGTGGCTATCTTCTCC
CCAACCTTTAGCTCATAAGCTTTCTTCGTCTTTATCCTTCCCTCCTCTAACGTGAAGAATGGGTGCGTTG
GGGTTACCCTAATTTCCCTACCCCTCTTAGTTCTAATCCTCAACATCTTCTCCGGGGTTGTTCTCTTCCA
CGCTATGTCAGCTTTGACCTTCCTGACCTTAAGGGTTCTCACATCTAAAGCGTACAGCTCCAGGTTTATT
GGAGCGTAGAAGCCATCGTCAACCCTTCCAAGTTTTCCCTCTTTTTCTGCTTTCTTTATCGCTTCCTCAA
CGATCTCTCCTATCTTCCTCTTTCTCCCATCTCCAAGTAGGACTTCTGTATCGTAGTCAACGCACTTGGA
TCCTTCCGTTACGGTGTAGGTTTTGGTAGCGTCGTCGTAGGTCCATTCACCGTCAACACCGTTGTCGTTA
GCGTACTGTTTGAAAACTTTTTCCGCGGTAGCAGCGTCA
